Addgene plasmid #45827: pCM66
Purpose: (Empty Backbone)
Depositing lab: Mary Lidstrom. Depositing organization: University of Washington. Publication: Development of improved versatile broad-host-range vectors for use in methylotrophs and other Gram-negative bacteria. Marx CJ, Lidstrom ME. Microbiology. 2001 Aug;147(Pt 8):2065-75. 10.1099/00221287-147-8-2065 PubMed 11495985.
Backbone
  Vector backbone: pCM62
  Backbone manufacturer: Lidstrom Lab (Addgene plasmid 45826)
  Backbone size (bp): 7607
  Modifications to backbone: pCM66 was constructed by inserting the 1.3 kb HincII fragment of pUC4K (Veira&Messing, 1982) between the EcoRV and NruI sites of pCM62 (Addgene plasmid 45826) to add kanamycin resistance.
  Vector type: broad host range cloning vector in bacteria
  Promoter: lac
Growth in bacteria
  Bacterial resistance: Kanamycin, 50 μg/mL
  Growth temperature: 37°C
  Growth strain: DH5alpha
  Copy number: High Copy
Gene/Insert
  Cloning method: Restriction Enzyme
  Sequencing primers: 5′ M13-F20; 3′ M13R
Terms and licenses: Academic/Nonprofit Terms; Industry Terms: Not Available to Industry
Depositor comments: Vector is a broad host range vector (bhr) and is used in the Methylobacterium extorquens AM1.
How to cite: pCM66 was a gift from Mary Lidstrom (Addgene plasmid # 45827 ; http://n2t.net/addgene:45827 ; RRID:Addgene_45827)
