[The description below was written by a language model from this plasmid's Addgene catalogue record and pLannotate feature annotations shown in this document.]
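Description:
pCM66 is an empty broad-host-range cloning vector for Gram-negative bacteria, developed for work in methylotrophs and, according to the depositor, used in Methylobacterium extorquens AM1. It derives from pCM62: a 1.3 kb HincII fragment of pUC4K carrying the kanamycin resistance gene was inserted between the EcoRV and NruI sites of the parent. The feature table reflects this. An intact aph(3')-Ia KanR gene, accompanied by a small remnant of Tn903 sequence, sits between two fragments of the tetracycline efflux gene tetA, so the insertion interrupts that gene and kanamycin is the recorded selection. The catalogue lists a backbone size of 7,607 bp, while the depositor's full sequence is 8,120 nt.

Replication relies on two systems. The IncP oriV together with the trfA gene, whose product binds and activates oriV, supports maintenance in a wide range of Gram-negative hosts. A ColE1/pUC-type origin provides high-copy propagation in E. coli strains such as DH5alpha. An IncP oriT with traJ and a fragment of traI allows the plasmid to be mobilised by conjugation when the remaining transfer functions are supplied in trans. An f1 origin is also annotated, along with partial remnants of bla, lacI, rop, bom and tetR that appear to be leftovers of the construction history.

The cloning region is a pUC18/19-type polylinker flanked by SP6 and T7 promoters. It lies downstream of the lac promoter, operator and CAP site and next to a lacZα fragment, and it can be sequenced with standard M13 primers. Inserts are introduced by restriction cloning and can be transcribed from the lac promoter. The record does not state whether blue/white screening is functional.
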