Features (pLannotate 1.2.2; 24 found; start..end, strand, type, name):
     11..642     +  rep_origin     oriV: incP origin of replication
    720..933     +  CDS            bla(M) (fragment): β-lactamase lacking the signal sequence; bla(M); allows cytosolic expression of β-lactamase
   1105..1693    +  rep_origin     ori: high-copy-number ColE1/pMB1/pBR322/pUC origin of replication
   1876..1968    +  CDS            lacI (fragment): lac repressor; lacI; The lac repressor binds to the lac operator to inhibit transcription in E. coli. This inhibition can be relieved by adding lactose or isopropyl-β-D-thiogalactopyranoside (IPTG).
   1981..2002    +  protein_bind   CAP binding site: CAP binding activates transcription in the presence of cAMP. E. coli catabolite activator protein
   2017..2047    +  promoter       lac promoter: promoter for the E. coli lac operon
   2055..2071    +  protein_bind   lac operator: The lac repressor binds to the lac operator to inhibit transcription in E. coli. This inhibition can be relieved by adding lactose or isopropyl-β-D-thiogalactopyranoside (IPTG). lac repressor encoded by lacI
   2115..2133    +  promoter       SP6 promoter: promoter for bacteriophage SP6 RNA polymerase
   2140..2196    -  misc_feature   MCS: pUC18/19 multiple cloning site
   2199..2217    -  promoter       T7 promoter: promoter for bacteriophage T7 RNA polymerase
   2220..2377    +  CDS            lacZα (fragment): LacZα fragment of β-galactosidase; lacZ fragment
   2381..2809    +  rep_origin     f1 ori (sequence partly withheld): f1 bacteriophage origin of replication; arrow indicates direction of (+) strand synthesis
   2837..2936    -  misc_feature   bom (fragment): basis of mobility region from pBR322
   3038..3073    -  CDS            rop (fragment): Rop protein, which maintains plasmids at low copy number; rop
   3138..3780    -  CDS            TetR (fragment): tetracycline resistance regulatory protein; tetR
   3886..4251    +  CDS            TcR (fragment): tetracycline efflux protein; tetA; confers resistance to tetracycline
   4271..4417    -  CDS            TRA2_ECOLX (fragment): Protein predicted: Swiss-Prot protein existence level 4. Required for transposition of transposon Tn903. From Escherichia coli.
   4558..5373    -  CDS            KanR: aminoglycoside phosphotransferase; aph(3')-Ia; confers resistance to kanamycin in bacteria or G418 (Geneticin®) in eukaryotes
   5504..5814    +  CDS            TcR (fragment): tetracycline efflux protein; tetA; confers resistance to tetracycline
   5873..6025    -  CDS            tetR (fragment): TETR1_ECOLX - Experimental evidence at protein level: Swiss-Prot protein existence level 1. TetR is the repressor of the tetracycline resistance element; its N-terminal region forms a helix-turn-helix structure and binds DNA. Binding of tetracycline to TetR reduces the repressor affinity for the tetracycline resistance gene (tetA) promoter operator sites. From Escherichia coli.
   6045..7193    -  CDS            trfA: trans-acting replication protein that binds to and activates oriV
   7323..7427    -  CDS            traI (fragment): TRAI6_ECOLX - Experimental evidence at protein level: Swiss-Prot protein existence level 1. The initiation process of transfer DNA synthesis requires the interaction of at least three plasmid-specific components (TraH, I, and J) at the transfer origin resulting in the assembly of a specialised nucleoprotein complex - the relaxosome. Site- and strand-specific cleavage at the transfer origin is dependent on TraI and TraJ. From Escherichia coli.
   7465..7836    -  CDS            traJ: oriT-recognizing protein; traJ
   7869..7978    -  oriT           oriT: incP origin of transfer
>Addgene plasmid #45827 | pCM66 | depositor full sequence | sequence record 64399 | pCM66 sequence 8120 bps
GACCCTTTCCGACGCTCACCGGGCTGGTTGCCCTCGCCGCTGGGCTGGCGGCCGTCTATGGCCCTGCAAA
CGCGCCAGAAACGCCGTCGAAGCCGTGTGCGAGACACCGCGGCCGCCGGCGTTGTGGATACCTCGCGGAA
AACTTGGCCCTCACTGACAGATGAGGGGCGGACGTTGACACTTGAGGGGCCGACTCACCCGGCGCGGCGT
TGACAGATGAGGGGCAGGCTCGATTTCGGCCGGCGACGTGGAGCTGGCCAGCCTCGCAAATCGGCGAAAA
CGCCTGATTTTACGCGAGTTTCCCACAGATGATGTGGACAAGCCTGGGGATAAGTGCCCTGCGGTATTGA
CACTTGAGGGGCGCGACTACTGACAGATGAGGGGCGCGATCCTTGACACTTGAGGGGCAGAGTGCTGACA
GATGAGGGGCGCACCTATTGACATTTGAGGGGCTGTCCACAGGCAGAAAATCCAGCATTTGCAAGGGTTT
CCGCCCGTTTTTCGGCCACCGCTAACCTGTCTTTTAACCTGCTTTTAAACCAATATTTATAAACCTTGTT
TTTAACCAGGGCTGCGCCCTGTGCGCGTGACCGCGCACGCCGAAGGGGGGTGCCCCCCCTTCTCGAACCC
TCCCGGCCCGCTAACGCGGGCCTCCCATCCCCCCAGGGGCTGCGCCCCTCGGCCGCGAACGGCCTCACCC
CAAAAATGGCAGCCAAGCTGACCACTTCTGCGCTCGGCCCTTCCGGCTGGCTGGTTTATTGCTGATAAAT
CTGGAGCCGGTGAGCGTGGGTCTCGCGGTATCATTGCAGCACTGGGGCCAGATGGTAAGCCCTCCCGTAT
CGTAGTTATCTACACGACGGGGAGTCAGGCAACTATGGATGAACGAAATAGACAGATCGCTGAGATAGGT
GCCTCACTGATTAAGCATTGGTAACTGTCAGACCAAGTTTACTCATATATACTTTAGATTGATTTAAAAC
TTCATTTTTAATTTAAAAGGATCTAGGTGAAGATCCTTTTTGATAATCTCATGACCAAAATCCCTTAACG
TGAGTTTTCGTTCCACTGAGCGTCAGACCCCGTAGAAAAGATCAAAGGATCTTCTTGAGATCCTTTTTTT
CTGCGCGTAATCTGCTGCTTGCAAACAAAAAAACCACCGCTACCAGCGGTGGTTTGTTTGCCGGATCAAG
AGCTACCAACTCTTTTTCCGAAGGTAACTGGCTTCAGCAGAGCGCAGATACCAAATACTGTCCTTCTAGT
GTAGCCGTAGTTAGGCCACCACTTCAAGAACTCTGTAGCACCGCCTACATACCTCGCTCTGCTAATCCTG
TTACCAGTGGCTGCTGCCAGTGGCGATAAGTCGTGTCTTACCGGGTTGGACTCAAGACGATAGTTACCGG
ATAAGGCGCAGCGGTCGGGCTGAACGGGGGGTTCGTGCACACAGCCCAGCTTGGAGCGAACGACCTACAC
CGAACTGAGATACCTACAGCGTGAGCTATGAGAAAGCGCCACGCTTCCCGAAGGGAGAAAGGCGGACAGG
TATCCGGTAAGCGGCAGGGTCGGAACAGGAGAGCGCACGAGGGAGCTTCCAGGGGGAAACGCCTGGTATC
TTTATAGTCCTGTCGGGTTTCGCCACCTCTGACTTGAGCGTCGATTTTTGTGATGCTCGTCAGGGGGGCG
GAGCCTATGGAAAAACGCCAGCAACGCGGCCTTTTTACGGTTCCTGGCCTTTTGCTGGCCTTTTGCTCAC
ATGTTCTTTCCTGCGTTATCCCCTGATTCTGTGGATAACCGTATTACCGCCTTTGAGTGAGCTGATACCG
CTCGCCGCAGCCGAACGACCGAGCGCAGCGAGTCAGTGAGCGAGGAAGCGGAAGAGCGCCCAATACGCAA
ACCGCCTCTCCCCGCGCGTTGGCCGATTCATTAATGCAGCTGGCACGACAGGTTTCCCGACTGGAAAGCG
GGCAGTGAGCGCAACGCAATTAATGTGAGTTAGCTCACTCATTAGGCACCCCAGGCTTTACACTTTATGC
TTCCGGCTCGTATGTTGTGTGGAATTGTGAGCGGATAACAATTTCACACAGGAAACAGCTATGACCATGA
TTACGCGCCAAGCTATTTAGGTGACACTATAGAATACTCAAGCTTGCATGCCTGCAGGTCGACTCTAGAG
GATCCCCGGGTACCGAGCTCGAATTCGCCCTATAGTGAGTCGTATTACAATTCACTGGCCGTCGTTTTAC
AACGTCGTGACTGGGAAAACCCTGGCGTTACCCAACTTAATCGCCTTGCAGCACATCCCCCTTTCGCCAG
CTGGCGTAATAGCGAAGAGGCCCGCACCGATCGCCCTTCCCAACAGTTGCGCAGCCTGAATGGCGAATGG
[124 nt withheld, positions 2381-2504]
C
[91 nt withheld, positions 2506-2596]
A
[49 nt withheld, positions 2598-2646]
CCTTTGACGTTGGAGTCCACGTTCTTT
[37 nt withheld, positions 2674-2710]
ACCCTATCTCGGTCTATTCTTTTGATTTATAAGGGATTTTGCCGATTTCGGCCTATTGGTTAAAAAATGA
GCTGATTTAACAAAAATTTAACGCGAATTTTAACAAAATATTAACGCTTACAATTTCCTGATGCGGTATT
TTCTCCTTACGCATCTGTGCGGTATTTCACACCGCATATGGTGCACTCTCAGTACAATCTGCTCTGATGC
CGCATAGTTAAGCCAGCCCCGACACCCGCCAACACCCGCTGACGCGCCCTGACGGGCTTGTCTGCTCCCG
GCATCCGCTTACAGACAAGCTGTGACCGTCTCCGGGAGCTGCATGTGTCAGAGGTTTTCACCGTCATCAC
CGAAACGCGCGAGACGAAAGGGCCTCGTGATACGCCTATTTTTATAGGTTAATGTCATGATAATAATGGT
TTCTTAGCACCCTTTCTCGGTCCTTCAACGTTCCTGACAACGAGCCTCCTTTTCGCCAATCCATCGACAA
TCACCGCGAGTCCCTGCTCGAACGCTGCGTCCGGACCGGCTTCGTCGAAGGCGTCTATCGCGGCCCGCAA
CAGCGGCGAGAGCGGAGCCTGTTCAACGGTGCCGCCGCGCTCGCCGGCATCGCTGTCGCCGGCCTGCTCC
TCAAGCACGGCCCCAACAGTGAAGTAGCTGATTGTCATCAGCGCATTGACGGCGTCCCCGGCCGAAAAAC
CCGCCTCGCAGAGGAAGCGAAGCTGCGCGTCGGCCGTTTCCATCTGCGGTGCGCCCGGTCGCGTGCCGGC
ATGGATGCGCGCGCCATCGCGGTAGGCGAGCAGCGCCTGCCTGAAGCTGCGGGCATTCCCGATCAGAAAT
GAGCGCCAGTCGTCGTCGGCTCTCGGCACCGAATGCGTATGATTCTCCGCCAGCATGGCTTCGGCCAGTG
CGTCGAGCAGCGCCCGCTTGTTCCTGAAGTGCCAGTAAAGCGCCGGCTGCTGAACCCCCAACCGTTCCGC
CAGTTTGCGTGTCGTCAGACCGTCTACGCCGACCTCGTTCAACAGGTCCAGGGCGGCACGGATCACTGTA
TTCGGCTGCAACTTTGTCATGATTGACACTTTATCACTGATAAACATAATATGTCCACCAACTTATCAGT
GATAAAGAATCCGCGCGTTCAATCGGACCAGCGGAGGCTGGTCCGGAGGCCAGACGTGAAACCCAACATA
CCCCTGATCGTAATTCTGAGCACTGTCGCGCTCGACGCTGTCGGCATCGGCCTGATTATGCCGGTGCTGC
CGGGCCTCCTGCGCGATCTGGTTCACTCGAACGACGTCACCGCCCACTATGGCATTCTGCTGGCGCTGTA
TGCGTTGGTGCAATTTGCCTGCGCACCTGTGCTGGGCGCGCTGTCGGATCGTTTCGGGCGGCGGCCAATC
TTGCTCGTCTCGCTGGCCGGCGCCACTGTCGACTACGCCATCATGGCGACAGCGCCTTTCCTTTGGGTTC
TCTATATCGGGCGGATCGTGGCCGGCATCACCGGGGCGACTGGGGCGGTAGCCGGCGCTTATATTGCCGA
TGACCTGCAGGGGGGGGGGGGCGCTGAGGTCTGCCTCGTGAAGAAGGTGTTGCTGACTCATACCAGGCCT
GAATCGCCCCATCATCCAGCCAGAAAGTGAGGGAGCCACGGTTGATGAGAGCTTTGTTGTAGGTGGACCA
GTTGGTGATTTTGAACTTTTGCTTTGCCACGGAACGGTCTGCGTTGTCGGGAAGATGCGTGATCTGATCC
TTCAACTCAGCAAAAGTTCGATTTATTCAACAAAGCCGCCGTCCCGTCAAGTCAGCGTAATGCTCTGCCA
GTGTTACAACCAATTAACCAATTCTGATTAGAAAAACTCATCGAGCATCAAATGAAACTGCAATTTATTC
ATATCAGGATTATCAATACCATATTTTTGAAAAAGCCGTTTCTGTAATGAAGGAGAAAACTCACCGAGGC
AGTTCCATAGGATGGCAAGATCCTGGTATCGGTCTGCGATTCCGACTCGTCCAACATCAATACAACCTAT
TAATTTCCCCTCGTCAAAAATAAGGTTATCAAGTGAGAAATCACCATGAGTGACGACTGAATCCGGTGAG
AATGGCAAAAGCTTATGCATTTCTTTCCAGACTTGTTCAACAGGCCAGCCATTACGCTCGTCATCAAAAT
CACTCGCATCAACCAAACCGTTATTCATTCGTGATTGCGCCTGAGCGAGACGAAATACGCGATCGCTGTT
AAAAGGACAATTACAAACAGGAATCGAATGCAACCGGCGCAGGAACACTGCCAGCGCATCAACAATATTT
TCACCTGAATCAGGATATTCTTCTAATACCTGGAATGCTGTTTTCCCGGGGATCGCAGTGGTGAGTAACC
ATGCATCATCAGGAGTACGGATAAAATGCTTGATGGTCGGAAGAGGCATAAATTCCGTCAGCCAGTTTAG
TCTGACCATCTCATCTGTAACATCATTGGCAACGCTACCTTTGCCATGTTTCAGAAACAACTCTGGCGCA
TCGGGCTTCCCATACAATCGATAGATTGTCGCACCTGATTGCCCGACATTATCGCGAGCCCATTTATACC
CATATAAATCAGCATCCATGTTGGAATTTAATCGCGGCCTCGAGCAAGACGTTTCCCGTTGAATATGGCT
CATAACACCCCTTGTATTACTGTTTATGTAAGCAGACAGTTTTATTGTTCATGATGATATATTTTTATCT
TGTGCAATGTAACATCAGAGATTTTGAGACACAACGTGGCTTTCCCCCCCCCCCCTGCAGGTCCGACACG
GGGATGGATGGCGTTCCCGATCATGGTCCTGCTTGCTTCGGGTGGCATCGGAATGCCGGCGCTGCAAGCA
ATGTTGTCCAGGCAGGTGGATGAGGAACGTCAGGGGCAGCTGCAAGGCTCACTGGCGGCGCTCACCAGCC
TGACCTCGATCGTCGGACCCCTCCTCTTCACGGCGATCTATGCGGCTTCTATAACAACGTGGAACGGGTG
GGCATGGATTGCAGGCGCTGCCCTCTACTTGCTCTGCCTGCCGGCGCTGCGTCGCGGGCTTTGGAGCGGC
GCAGGGCAACGAGCCGATCGCTGATCGTGGAAACGATAGGCCTATGCCATGCGGGTCAAGGCGACTTCCG
GCAAGCTATACGCGCCCTAGAATTGTCAATTTTAATCCTCTGTTTATCGGCAGTTCGTAGAGCGCGCCGT
GCGTCCCGAGCGATACTGAGCGAAGCAAGTGCGTCGAGCAGTGCCCGCTTGTTCCTGAAATGCCAGTAAA
GCGCTGGCTGCTGAACCCCCAGCCGGAACTGACCCCACAAGGCCCTAGCGTTTGCAATGCACCAGGTCAT
CATTGACCCAGGCGTGTTCCACCAGGCCGCTGCCTCGCAACTCTTCGCAGGCTTCGCCGACCTGCTCGCG
CCACTTCTTCACGCGGGTGGAATCCGATCCGCACATGAGGCGGAAGGTTTCCAGCTTGAGCGGGTACGGC
TCCCGGTGCGAGCTGAAATAGTCGAACATCCGTCGGGCCGTCGGCGACAGCTTGCGGTACTTCTCCCATA
TGAATTTCGTGTAGTGGTCGCCAGCAAACAGCACGACGATTTCCTCGTCGATCAGGACCTGGCAACGGGA
CGTTTTCTTGCCACGGTCCAGGACGCGGAAGCGGTGCAGCAGCGACACCGATTCCAGGTGCCCAACGCGG
TCGGACGTGAAGCCCATCGCCGTCGCCTGTAGGCGCGACAGGCATTCCTCGGCCTTCGTGTAATACCGGC
CATTGATCGACCAGCCCAGGTCCTGGCAAAGCTCGTAGAACGTGAAGGTGATCGGCTCGCCGATAGGGGT
GCGCTTCGCGTACTCCAACACCTGCTGCCACACCAGTTCGTCATCGTCGGCCCGCAGCTCGACGCCGGTG
TAGGTGATCTTCACGTCCTTGTTGACGTGGAAAATGACCTTGTTTTGCAGCGCCTCGCGCGGGATTTTCT
TGTTGCGCGTGGTGAACAGGGCAGAGCGGGCCGTGTCGTTTGGCATCGCTCGCATCGTGTCCGGCCACGG
CGCAATATCGAACAAGGAAAGCTGCATTTCCTTGATCTGCTGCTTCGTGTGTTTCAGCAACGCGGCCTGC
TTGGCCTCGCTGACCTGTTTTGCCAGGTCCTCGCCGGCGGTTTTTCGCTTCTTGGTCGTCATAGTTCCTC
GCGTGTCGATGGTCATCGACTTCGCCAAACCTGCCGCCTCCTGTTCGAGACGACGCGAACGCTCCACGGC
GGCCGATGGCGCGGGCAGGGCAGGGGGAGCCAGTTGCACGCTGTCGCGCTCGATCTTGGCCGTAGCTTGC
TGGACCATCGAGCCGACGGACTGGAAGGTTTCGCGGGGCGCACGCATGACGGTGCGGCTTGCGATGGTTT
CGGCATCCTCGGCGGAAAACCCCGCGTCGATCAGTTCTTGCCTGTATGCCTTCCGGTCAAACGTCCGATT
CATTCACCCTCCTTGCGGGATTGCCCCGACTCACGCCGGGGCAATGTGCCCTTATTCCTGATTTGACCCG
CCTGGTGCCTTGGTGTCCAGATAATCCACCTTATCGGCAATGAAGTCGGTCCCGTAGACCGTCTGGCCGT
CCTTCTCGTACTTGGTATTCCGAATCTTGCCCTGCACGAATACCAGCTCCGCGAAGTCGCTCTTCTTGAT
GGAGCGCATGGGGACGTGCTTGGCAATCACGCGCACCCCCCGGCCGTTTTAGCGGCTAAAAAAGTCATGG
CTCTGCCCTCGGGCGGACCACGCCCATCATGACCTTGCCAAGCTCGTCCTGCTTCTCTTCGATCTTCGCC
AGCAGGGCGAGGATCGTGGCATCACCGAACCGCGCCGTGCGCGGGTCGTCGGTGAGCCAGAGTTTCAGCA
GGCCGCCCAGGCGGCCCAGGTCGCCATTGATGCGGGCCAGCTCGCGGACGTGCTCATAGTCCACGACGCC
CGTGATTTTGTAGCCCTGGCCGACGGCCAGCAGGTAGGCCTACAGGCTCATGCCGGCCGCCGCCGCCTTT
TCCTCAATCGCTCTTCGTTCGTCTGGAAGGCAGTACACCTTGATAGGTGGGCTGCCCTTCCTGGTTGGCT
TGGTTTCATCAGCCATCCGCTTGCCCTCATCTGTTACGCCGGCGGTAGCCGGCCAGCCTCGCAGAGCAGG
ATTCCCGTTGAGCACCGCCAGGTGCGAATAAGGGACAGTGAAGAAGGAACACCCGCTCGCGGGTGGGCCT
ACTTCACCTATCCTGCCCGGCTGACGCCGTTGGATACACCAAGGAAAGTCTACACGAACCCTTTGGCAAA
ATCCTGTATATCGTGCGAAAAAGGATGGATATACCGAAAAAATCGCTATAATGACCCCGAAGCAGGGTTA
TGCAGCGGAAAAGATCCGTC
