>Addgene plasmid #45827 | pCM66 | addgene partial sequence | sequence record 72135 | M13_pUC_rev_primer
GCCAAGCTATTTAGGTGACACTATAGAATACTCAAGCTTGCATGCCTGCAGGTCGACTCTAGAGGATCCC
CGGGTACCGAGCTCGAATTCGCCCTATAGTGAGTCGTATTACAATTCACTGGCCGTCGTTTTACAACGTC
GTGACTGGGAAAACCCTGGCGTTACCCAACTTAATCGCCTTGCAGCACATCCCCCTTTCGCCAGCTGGCG
TAATAGCGAAGAGGCCCGCACCGATCGCCCTTCCCAACAGTTGCGCAGCCTGAATGGCGAATGG
[124 nt withheld, positions 275-398]
C
[91 nt withheld, positions 400-490]
A
[49 nt withheld, positions 492-540]
CCTTTGACGTTGGAGTCCACGTTCTTT
[37 nt withheld, positions 568-604]
ACCCTATCTCGGTCTATTCTTTTGATTTATAAGGGATTTTGCCGATTTCGGCCTATTGGTTAAAAAATGA
GCTGATTTAACAAAAATTTAACGCGAATTTTAACAAAATATTAACGCTTACAATTTCCTGATGCGGTATT
TTCTCCTTACGCATCTGTGCGGTATTTCACACCGCATATGGTGCACTCTCAGTACAATCTGCTCTGATGC
CGCATAGTTAAGCCAGCCCCGACACCCGCCAACACCCGCTGACGCGCCCTGACGGGCTTGTCTGCTCCCG
GCATCCGCTTACAGACAAGCTGTGACCGTCTCCGGGAGCTGCATGTGTCAGAGGTTTTCACCGTCATCAC
CGAAACGCGCGAGACGAAAGGGCCTCGTGATACGCCTATTTTTATAGGTTAATGTCATGA
